>Addgene plasmid #217807 | Unfused click editor construct; mSA-ePhi29 - pCMV-T7-mSA-Phi29 (JO1411) | addgene full sequence | sequence record 432906 | Addgene NGS Result
GAAGATCCTTTGATCTTTTCTACGGGGTCTGACGCTCAGTGGAACGAAAACTCACGTTAAGGGATTTTGG
TCATGAGATTATCAAAAAGGATCTTCACCTAGATCCTTTTAAATTAAAAATGAAGTTTTAAATCAATCTA
AAGTATATATGAGTAAACTTGGTCTGACAGTTACCAATGCTTAATCAGTGAGGCACCTATCTCAGCGATC
TGTCTATTTCGTTCATCCATAGTTGCCTGACTCCCCGTCGTGTAGATAACTACGATACGGGAGGGCTTAC
CATCTGGCCCCAGTGCTGCAATGATACCGCGCGAACCACGCTCACCGGCTCCAGATTTATCAGCAATAAA
CCAGCCAGCCGGAAGGGCCGAGCGCAGAAGTGGTCCTGCAACTTTATCCGCCTCCATCCAGTCTATTAAT
TGTTGCCGGGAAGCTAGAGTAAGTAGTTCGCCAGTTAATAGTTTGCGCAACGTTGTTGCCATTGCTACAG
GCATCGTGGTGTCACGCTCGTCGTTTGGTATGGCTTCATTCAGCTCCGGTTCCCAACGATCAAGGCGAGT
TACATGATCCCCCATGTTGTGCAAAAAAGCGGTTAGCTCCTTCGGTCCTCCGATCGTTGTCAGAAGTAAG
TTGGCCGCAGTGTTATCACTCATGGTTATGGCAGCACTGCATAATTCTCTTACTGTCATGCCATCCGTAA
GATGCTTTTCTGTGACTGGTGAGTACTCAACCAAGTCATTCTGAGAATAGTGTATGCGGCGACCGAGTTG
CTCTTGCCCGGCGTCAATACGGGATAATACCGCGCCACATAGCAGAACTTTAAAAGTGCTCATCATTGGA
AAACGTTCTTCGGGGCGAAAACTCTCAAGGATCTTACCGCTGTTGAGATCCAGTTCGATGTAACCCACTC
GTGCACCCAACTGATCTTCAGCATCTTTTACTTTCACCAGCGTTTCTGGGTGAGCAAAAACAGGAAGGCA
AAATGCCGCAAAAAAGGGAATAAGGGCGACACGGAAATGTTGAATACTCATACTCTTCCTTTTTCAATAT
TATTGAAGCATTTATCAGGGTTATTGTCTCATGAGCGGATACATATTTGAATGTATTTAGAAAAATAAAC
AAATAGGGGTTCCGCGCACATTTCCCCGAAAAGTGCCACCTGACGTCGACGGATCGGGAGATCGATCTCC
CGATCCCCTAGGGTCGACTCTCAGTACAATCTGCTCTGATGCCGCATAGTTAAGCCAGTATCTGCTCCCT
GCTTGTGTGTTGGAGGTCGCTGAGTAGTGCGCGAGCAAAATTTAAGCTACAACAAGGCAAGGCTTGACCG
ACAATTGCATGAAGAATCTGCTTAGGGTTAGGCGTTTTGCGCTGCTTCGCGATGTACGGGCCAGATATAC
GCGTTGACATTGATTATTGACTAGTTATTAATAGTAATCAATTACGGGGTCATTAGTTCATAGCCCATAT
ATGGAGTTCCGCGTTACATAACTTACGGTAAATGGCCCGCCTGGCTGACCGCCCAACGACCCCCGCCCAT
TGACGTCAATAATGACGTATGTTCCCATAGTAACGCCAATAGGGACTTTCCATTGACGTCAATGGGTGGA
GTATTTACGGTAAACTGCCCACTTGGCAGTACATCAAGTGTATCATATGCCAAGTACGCCCCCTATTGAC
GTCAATGACGGTAAATGGCCCGCCTGGCATTATGCCCAGTACATGACCTTATGGGACTTTCCTACTTGGC
AGTACATCTACGTATTAGTCATCGCTATTACCATGGTGATGCGGTTTTGGCAGTACATCAATGGGCGTGG
ATAGCGGTTTGACTCACGGGGATTTCCAAGTCTCCACCCCATTGACGTCAATGGGAGTTTGTTTTGGCAC
CAAAATCAACGGGACTTTCCAAAATGTCGTAACAACTCCGCCCCATTGACGCAAATGGGCGGTAGGCGTG
TACGGTGGGAGGTCTATATAAGCAGAGCTGGTTTAGTGAACCGTCAGATCCGCTAGAGATCCGCGGCCGC
TAATACGACTCACTATAGGGAGAGCCGCCACCATGGGGGCCCAGCCGGCCAGATCTATGGCGGAAGCGGG
TATCACCGGCACGTGGTACAACCAGTCTGGTTCTACCTTCACCGTTACCGCGGGTGCGGACGGTAACCTG
ACCGGTCAGTACGAAAACCGTGCGCAGGGCACTGGTTGCCAGAACTCTCCGTACACCCTGACCGGTCGTT
ACAACGGTACCAAACTGGAATGGCGTGTTGAATGGAACAACTCTACCGAAAACTGCCACTCTCGTACCGA
ATGGCGTGGTCAGTACCAGGGTGGTGCGGAAGCGCGTATCAACACCCAGTGGAACCTGACCTACGAAGGT
GGTTCTGGTCCGGCGACCGAACAGGGTCAGGACACCTTCACCAAAGTTAAACCGTCTGCGGCGTCTGGAT
CCAGCGCTGGAGGCGGTGGCTCCGGAGGAGGCGGAAGCGGAGGAGGAGGTAGCGGACCTAAGAAAAAGAG
GAAGGTGGCGGCCGCTGGATCCAAGCACATGCCTAGAAAGAGATACAGCTGCGACTTCGAGACAACAACC
AAGGTCGAGGACTGCAGAGTGTGGGCTTACGGATATATGAATATCGAGGACCACTCTGAGTACAAGATCG
GAAATAGCCTGGATGAGTTTATGGCCTGGGCCCTGAAAGTGCAGGCCGACCTGTACTTCCACAACCTGAA
ATTCGACGGCGCCTTCATCATTAACTGGCTGGAACGGAACGGCTTTAAGTGGTCCGCCGATGGACTGCCA
AACACCTACAACACCATCATCAGCAGAACCGGCCAGTGGTACATGATCGACATCTGCCTGGGCTACAAGG
GCAAAAGAAAGATCCATACCGTGATCTACGACAGCCTGAAGAAACTGCCTTTCCCCGTGAAGAAGATCGC
TAAAGACTTCAAGCTGACAGTGCTGAAGGGCGACATTGATTACCACAAGGAAAGACCTGTGGGATACAAG
ATCACACCTGAGGAATATGCCTACATCAAGAACGCCATCCAGATCATCGCCGAGGCCCTGCTGATCCAGT
TCAAGCAGGGCCTGGACCGGATGACCGCTGGCAGCGACAGCCTCAAAGACTTCAAGGACATTATCACCAC
TAAGAAGTTCAAAAAGGTGTTCCCAACACTGTCTCTTGGACTGGACAAGAAGGTGCGGTACGCCTATAGA
GGCGGCTTTACCTGGCTGAACGACAGATTCAAGGAAAAGGAAATCGGCGAGGGCATGGTGTTTGACGTGA
ACTCCCTCTACCCTGCCCAGATGTACAGCCGGCTGCTGCCCTATGGCGAGCCTATCGTGTTTGAGGGCAA
GTACGTGTGGGATGAAGATTACCCCCTGCACATCCAGCACATCCGGTGCGAGTTCGAGCTGAAGGAGGGC
TACATCCCAACAATCCAAATCAAACGGAGCAGATTCTACAAGGGCAACGAGTACCTGAAAAGCAGCGGCG
GCGAAATCGCCGATCTGTGGCTGAGCAATGTGGACCTGGAACTGATGAAGGAACACTACGACCTGTACAA
CGTGGAATACATCAGCGGCCTGAAGTTTAAGGCCACAACCGGCCTGTTCAAAGACTTCATCGATAAGTGG
ACCTACATCAAAACAACCAGCGAGGGCGCTATCAAGCAGCTGGCCAAGCTGATGCTGAATTCTCTGTACG
GCAAGTTCGCCAGCAACCCTGATGTCACAGGCAAGGTGCCCTACCTGAAGGAAAACGGCGCCCTGGGCTT
CAGACTGGGCGAGGAAGAAACCAAGGACCCTGTGTACACCCCTATGGGTGTTTTCATCACCGCCTGGGCC
AGATACACCACCATCACCGCCGCTCAGGCTTGTTACGATAGAATCATCTATTGTGATACCGACTCTATCC
ACCTGACCGGGACCGAGATCCCCGACGTGATCAAGGATATTGTGGACCCCAAGAAACTGGGCTACTGGGC
CCACGAGTCCACCTTCAAGCGGGCCAAGTACCTGAGACCCAAGACCTACATCCAGGACATCTACATGAAA
GAAGTGGACGGCGAGCTCGTGGAAGGCAGCCCCGACGACTACACAGACATCAAGCTGAGCGTGAAGTGCG
CCGGCATGACCGATAAGATCAAAAAGGAGGTGACATTTGAGAACTTCAAGGTGGGATTCAGCCGCAAGAT
GAAACCTAAGCCTGTTCAAGTGCCTGGCGGTGTTGTGCTGGTGGATGACACCTTCACAATCAAGTCCGGC
GGAAGCTCTGGTGGCAGCAAGCGGACCGCCGACGGCTCTGAATTCGAGAGCCCTAAGAAGAAAAGAAAGG
TGTGACCGGTCATCATCACCATCACCATTGAGTTTAAACCCGCTGATCAGCCTCGACTGTGCCTTCTAGT
TGCCAGCCATCTGTTGTTTGCCCCTCCCCCGTGCCTTCCTTGACCCTGGAAGGTGCCACTCCCACTGTCC
TTTCCTAATAAAATGAGGAAATTGCATCGCATTGTCTGAGTAGGTGTCATTCTATTCTGGGGGGTGGGGT
GGGGCAGGACAGCAAGGGGGAGGATTGGGAAGACAATAGCAGGCATGCTGGGGATGCGGTGGGCTCTATG
GCTTCTGAGGCGGAAAGAACCAGCTGGGGCTCGATACCGTCGACCTCTAGCTAGAGCTTGGCGTAATCAT
GGTCATAGCTGTTTCCTGTGTGAAATTGTTATCCGCTCACAATTCCACACAACATACGAGCCGGAAGCAT
AAAGTGTAAAGCCTAGGGTGCCTAATGAGTGAGCTAACTCACATTAATTGCGTTGCGCTCACTGCCCGCT
TTCCAGTCGGGAAACCTGTCGTGCCAGCTGCATTAATGAATCGGCCAACGCGCGGGGAGAGGCGGTTTGC
GTATTGGGCGCTCTTCCGCTTCCTCGCTCACTGACTCGCTGCGCTCGGTCGTTCGGCTGCGGCGAGCGGT
ATCAGCTCACTCAAAGGCGGTAATACGGTTATCCACAGAATCAGGGGATAACGCAGGAAAGAACATGTGA
GCAAAAGGCCAGCAAAAGGCCAGGAACCGTAAAAAGGCCGCGTTGCTGGCGTTTTTCCATAGGCTCCGCC
CCCCTGACGAGCATCACAAAAATCGACGCTCAAGTCAGAGGTGGCGAAACCCGACAGGACTATAAAGATA
CCAGGCGTTTCCCCCTGGAAGCTCCCTCGTGCGCTCTCCTGTTCCGACCCTGCCGCTTACCGGATACCTG
TCCGCCTTTCTCCCTTCGGGAAGCGTGGCGCTTTCTCATAGCTCACGCTGTAGGTATCTCAGTTCGGTGT
AGGTCGTTCGCTCCAAGCTGGGCTGTGTGCACGAACCCCCCGTTCAGCCCGACCGCTGCGCCTTATCCGG
TAACTATCGTCTTGAGTCCAACCCGGTAAGACACGACTTATCGCCACTGGCAGCAGCCACTGGTAACAGG
ATTAGCAGAGCGAGGTATGTAGGCGGTGCTACAGAGTTCTTGAAGTGGTGGCCTAACTACGGCTACACTA
GAAGAACAGTATTTGGTATCTGCGCTCTGCTGAAGCCAGTTACCTTCGGAAAAAGAGTTGGTAGCTCTTG
ATCCGGCAAACAAACCACCGCTGGTAGCGGTGGTTTTTTTGTTTGCAAGCAGCAGATTACGCGCAGAAAA
AAAGGATCTCAA
Features (pLannotate 1.2.2; 16 found; start..end, strand, type, name):
    171..1031    -  CDS            AmpR: β-lactamase; bla; confers resistance to ampicillin, carbenicillin, and related antibiotics
   1032..1136    -  promoter       AmpR promoter: bla
   1207..1251    -  misc_feature   bom (fragment): basis of mobility region from pBR322
   1406..1785    +  enhancer       CMV enhancer: human cytomegalovirus immediate early enhancer
   1786..1989    +  promoter       CMV promoter: human cytomegalovirus (CMV) immediate early promoter
   2031..2049    +  promoter       T7 promoter: promoter for bacteriophage T7 RNA polymerase
   2090..2431    +  CDS            mSA: monomeric streptavidin/rhizavidin hybrid (Lim et al., 2013)
   2543..4264    +  CDS            2: DPOL_BPPH2 - Experimental evidence at protein level: Swiss-Prot protein existence level 1. Polymerase responsible for protein-primed viral DNA replication by strand displacement with high processivity and fidelity (PubMed:3863101) (PubMed:2498321). To start replication, the DNA polymerase forms a heterodimer with a free primer terminal protein (TP), recognizes the replication origins at both 5' ends of the linear chromosome, and initiates replication using as primer the OH-group of Ser-232 of the TP (PubMed:22210885). This polymerase possesses three enzymatic activities: DNA synthesis (polymer
   4397..4621    +  polyA_signal   bGH poly(A) signal: bovine growth hormone polyadenylation signal
   4625..4646    +  promoter       SV40 promoter (fragment): SV40 enhancer and early promoter
   4651..4667    +  misc_feature   MCS (fragment): pBluescript multiple cloning site
   4716..4732    -  protein_bind   lac operator: The lac repressor binds to the lac operator to inhibit transcription in E. coli. This inhibition can be relieved by adding lactose or isopropyl-β-D-thiogalactopyranoside (IPTG). lac repressor encoded by lacI
   4740..4770    -  promoter       lac promoter: promoter for the E. coli lac operon
   4785..4806    -  protein_bind   CAP binding site: CAP binding activates transcription in the presence of cAMP. E. coli catabolite activator protein
   4819..4911    -  CDS            lacI (fragment): lac repressor; lacI; The lac repressor binds to the lac operator to inhibit transcription in E. coli. This inhibition can be relieved by adding lactose or isopropyl-β-D-thiogalactopyranoside (IPTG).
   5094..5682    -  rep_origin     ori: high-copy-number ColE1/pMB1/pBR322/pUC origin of replication
