[The description below was written by a language model from this plasmid's Addgene catalogue record and pLannotate feature annotations shown in this document.]
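Description:
pCMV-T7-mSA-Phi29 (JO1411) is a 5.7 kb mammalian expression and in vitro transcription plasmid built by Gibson cloning into the pCMV-T7-SpCas9-P2A-EGFP backbone. It is maintained in E. coli as a high-copy plasmid through a ColE1/pUC-type origin and selected with ampicillin via the β-lactamase gene. The feature table also picks up short leftover backbone fragments (lac promoter/operator, a lacI fragment, a bom fragment, a sliver of SV40 promoter) that have no stated role in the construct's function. No mammalian selection marker or fluorescent reporter is annotated, so the SpCas9-P2A-EGFP cassette named in the parent backbone does not appear in this sequence.

The payload is a single synthetic open reading frame placed downstream of the CMV enhancer/promoter and a T7 promoter in tandem and terminated by the bGH polyadenylation signal. This arrangement allows either direct expression in transfected mammalian cells or T7-driven production of mRNA in vitro. The encoded protein is monomeric streptavidin (mSA) joined through a linker and an SV40 NLS to an engineered bacteriophage Phi29 DNA polymerase, followed by a C-terminal bipartite NLS. Phi29 polymerase is a highly processive, strand-displacing DNA-dependent DNA polymerase. The "ePhi29" version here carries D169A together with M8R, V51A, M97T, G197D, E221K, Q497P, K512E and F526L.

The record describes this as an unfused click editor component: the polymerase is expressed separately rather than fused to the other editor parts. Click editing is a genome-writing approach that combines DNA polymerases with HUH endonucleases. The mSA domain presumably serves to bind a biotinylated partner, although the record does not state its role.
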