Addgene plasmid #217807: Unfused click editor construct; mSA-ePhi29 - pCMV-T7-mSA-Phi29 (JO1411)
Purpose: Unfused click editor construct expressing mSA-ePhi29(D169A), expressed from CMV or T7 promoters.
Depositing lab: Benjamin Kleinstiver. Depositing organization: Massachusetts General Hospital. Publication: Click editing enables programmable genome writing using DNA polymerases and HUH endonucleases. Ferreira da Silva J, Tou CJ, King EM, Eller ML, Rufino-Ramos D, Ma L, Cromwell CR, Metovic J, Benning FMC, Chao LH, Eichler FS, Kleinstiver BP. Nat Biotechnol. 2024 Jul 22. doi: 10.1038/s41587-024-02324-x. PubMed 39039307.
Backbone
  Vector backbone: pCMV-T7-SpCas9-P2A-EGFP (RTW3027)
  Backbone manufacturer: Addgene #139987
  Vector type: Mammalian Expression, CRISPR ; in vitro transcription; T7 promoter
Growth in bacteria
  Bacterial resistance: Ampicillin, 100 μg/mL
  Growth temperature: 37°C
  Growth strain: DH5alpha
  Copy number: High Copy
Gene/Insert
  Gene/Insert name: mSA-linker-SV40NLS-ePhi29-BPNLS (alt name: JO1411)
  Species: Synthetic
  Mutation: Phi29(D169A/M8R/V51A/M97T/G197D/E221K/Q497P/K512E/F526L)
  Promoter: CMV and T7
  Tag / fusion protein: BPNLS (C terminal on backbone)
  Cloning method: Gibson Cloning
  Sequencing primers: 5′ oBK6928-CCAAGTCTCCACCCCATTGACG; 3′ oBK219-GGGAGTGGCACCTTCCAGGGTC
Terms and licenses: Academic/Nonprofit Terms; Industry Terms: Not Available to Industry
Depositor comments: Please visit https://doi.org/10.1101/2023.09.12.557440 for bioRxiv preprint.
How to cite: Unfused click editor construct; mSA-ePhi29 - pCMV-T7-mSA-Phi29 (JO1411) was a gift from Benjamin Kleinstiver (Addgene plasmid # 217807 ; http://n2t.net/addgene:217807 ; RRID:Addgene_217807)
